Addgene plasmid #101880: 5JJW (USP15_SART3)
Purpose: Bacterial expression for structure determination; may not be full ORF
Depositing lab: Cheryl Arrowsmith.
Backbone
  Vector backbone: pET28-MHL
  Backbone manufacturer: Cheryl Arrowsmith (Addgene plasmid # 26096)
  Vector type: Bacterial Expression
Growth in bacteria
  Bacterial resistance: Kanamycin, 50 μg/mL
  Growth temperature: 37°C
  Growth strain: DH5alpha
  Copy number: Unknown
Gene/Insert
  Gene/Insert name: USP15_SART3 (alt name: gi|14149626)
  Species: H. sapiens (human)
  Entrez Gene: USP15 (a.k.a. UNPH-2, UNPH4); SART3 (a.k.a. DSAP1, P100, RP11-13G14, TIP110, p110, p110(nrb))
  Promoter: T7
  Tag / fusion protein: 6xHis, TEV (N terminal on backbone)
  Cloning method: Ligation Independent Cloning
  Sequencing primers: 5′ T7; 3′ T7-term
Terms and licenses: Academic/Nonprofit Terms; Industry Terms: Not Available to Industry
Depositor comments: N terminal tag: MHHHHHHSSGRENLYFQG. SGC Clone Sample ID: SART3|USP15:YTC044-A09:C237276. SGC or PDG link: http://www.thesgc.org/structures/5JJW/
How to cite: 5JJW (USP15_SART3) was a gift from Cheryl Arrowsmith (Addgene plasmid # 101880 ; http://n2t.net/addgene:101880 ; RRID:Addgene_101880)
