[The description below was written by a language model from this plasmid's Addgene catalogue record and the feature table of its GenBank file.]
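Description:
5JJW (USP15_SART3) is a 6,898 bp bacterial expression plasmid built on the pET28-MHL backbone, deposited as one of a set of structural genomics clones used to produce protein for structure determination. It is selected with kanamycin through the aph(3')-Ia aminoglycoside phosphotransferase gene. Replication relies on a ColE1/pBR322-type origin, which is accompanied by the bom mobility region and the rop gene; Rop holds copy number down, although the catalogue lists copy number as unknown. An f1 phage origin is also present and allows single-stranded DNA production.

Expression follows the standard pET arrangement. A T7 promoter is followed directly by a lac operator and the strong T7 gene 10 ribosome binding site, with a T7 terminator downstream. The plasmid carries lacI under its own promoter, so transcription stays repressed until induction with IPTG in a host that supplies T7 RNA polymerase. The open reading frame begins with a backbone-encoded N-terminal 6xHis tag and a TEV protease site, so the protein can be purified by metal affinity and the tag then cleaved off. The human insert was introduced by ligation-independent cloning and lies in the unannotated region of roughly 1.6 kb after the TEV site.

The record links the insert to both USP15, a ubiquitin-specific protease, and SART3, its binding partner, matching a structure of the two proteins in complex. It does not state which protein or residue range this clone encodes, and it warns that the insert may not be a full-length ORF. A second 6xHis sequence is annotated just upstream of the terminator. This is probably a backbone remnant, and the record does not indicate whether it is translated.
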