LOCUS       Exported 6898 bp ds-DNA circular SYN 13-MAY-2021
DEFINITION  Bacterial expression for structure determination; may not be full
            ORF.
ACCESSION   .
VERSION     .
KEYWORDS    5JJW (USP15_SART3)
SOURCE      synthetic DNA construct
  ORGANISM  synthetic DNA construct
REFERENCE   1 (bases 1 to 6898)
  TITLE     SGC Toronto Q2 Q3 2016
REFERENCE   2 (bases 1 to 6898)
  AUTHORS   .
  TITLE     Direct Submission
  JOURNAL   Exported May 13, 2021 from SnapGene Server 1.1.58
            http://www.snapgene.com
FEATURES             Location/Qualifiers
     source          1..6898
                     /organism="synthetic DNA construct"
                     /mol_type="other DNA"
     primer_bind     1..20
                     /label=T7
                     /note="T7 promoter, forward primer"
     promoter        1..19
                     /label=T7 promoter
                     /note="promoter for bacteriophage T7 RNA polymerase"
     protein_bind    20..44
                     /label=lac operator
                     /bound_moiety="lac repressor encoded by lacI"
                     /note="The lac repressor binds to the lac operator to
                     inhibit transcription in E. coli. This inhibition can be
                     relieved by adding lactose or
                     isopropyl-beta-D-thiogalactopyranoside (IPTG)."
     RBS             59..81
                     /note="efficient ribosome binding site from bacteriophage
                     T7 gene 10 (Olins and Rangwala, 1989)"
     CDS             91..108
                     /codon_start=1
                     /product="6xHis affinity tag"
                     /label=6xHis
                     /translation="HHHHHH"
     CDS             121..141
                     /codon_start=1
                     /product="tobacco etch virus (TEV) protease recognition and
                     cleavage site"
                     /label=TEV site
                     /translation="ENLYFQG"
     CDS             1763..1780
                     /codon_start=1
                     /product="6xHis affinity tag"
                     /label=6xHis
                     /translation="HHHHHH"
     primer_bind     complement(1833..1851)
                     /label=T7 Term
                     /note="T7 terminator, reverse primer"
     terminator      1847..1894
                     /label=T7 terminator
                     /note="transcription terminator for bacteriophage T7 RNA
                     polymerase"
     rep_origin      1931..2386
                     /direction=RIGHT
                     /label=f1 ori
                     /note="f1 bacteriophage origin of replication; arrow
                     indicates direction of (+) strand synthesis"
     primer_bind     complement(2018..2037)
                     /label=F1ori-R
                     /note="F1 origin, reverse primer"
     primer_bind     2228..2249
                     /label=F1ori-F
                     /note="F1 origin, forward primer"
     CDS             complement(2478..3293)
                     /codon_start=1
                     /gene="aph(3')-Ia"
                     /product="aminoglycoside phosphotransferase"
                     /label=KanR
                     /note="confers resistance to kanamycin in bacteria or G418
                     (Geneticin(R)) in eukaryotes"
                     /translation="MSHIQRETSCSRPRLNSNMDADLYGYKWARDNVGQSGATIYRLYG
                     KPDAPELFLKHGKGSVANDVTDEMVRLNWLTEFMPLPTIKHFIRTPDDAWLLTTAIPGK
                     TAFQVLEEYPDSGENIVDALAVFLRRLHSIPVCNCPFNSDRVFRLAQAQSRMNNGLVDA
                     SDFDDERNGWPVEQVWKEMHKLLPFSPDSVVTHGDFSLDNLIFDEGKLIGCIDVGRVGI
                     ADRYQDLAILWNCLGEFSPSLQKRLFQKYGIDNPDMNKLQFHLMLDEFF"
     primer_bind     3201..3220
                     /label=Kan-R
                     /note="Kanamycin resistance gene, reverse primer"
     primer_bind     3285..3304
                     /label=pENTR-R
                     /note="pENTR vectors, reverse primer"
     rep_origin      3415..4003
                     /direction=RIGHT
                     /label=ori
                     /note="high-copy-number ColE1/pMB1/pBR322/pUC origin of
                     replication"
     primer_bind     3904..3923
                     /label=pBR322ori-F
                     /note="pBR322 origin, forward primer"
     primer_bind     4157..4174
                     /label=L4440
                     /note="L4440 vector, forward primer"
     misc_feature    4189..4328
                     /label=bom
                     /note="basis of mobility region from pBR322"
     primer_bind     complement(4254..4273)
                     /label=pRS-marker
                     /note="pRS vectors, use to sequence yeast selectable
                     marker"
     primer_bind     4414..4436
                     /label=pGEX 3'
                     /note="pGEX vectors, reverse primer"
     CDS             complement(4430..4621)
                     /codon_start=1
                     /gene="rop"
                     /product="Rop protein, which maintains plasmids at low copy
                     number"
                     /label=rop
                     /translation="MTKQEKTALNMARFIRSQTLTLLEKLNELDADEQADICESLHDHA
                     DELYRSCLARFGDDGENL"
     CDS             complement(5430..6512)
                     /codon_start=1
                     /gene="lacI"
                     /product="lac repressor"
                     /label=lacI
                     /note="The lac repressor binds to the lac operator to
                     inhibit transcription in E. coli. This inhibition can be
                     relieved by adding lactose or
                     isopropyl-beta-D-thiogalactopyranoside (IPTG)."
                     /translation="MKPVTLYDVAEYAGVSYQTVSRVVNQASHVSAKTREKVEAAMAEL
                     NYIPNRVAQQLAGKQSLLIGVATSSLALHAPSQIVAAIKSRADQLGASVVVSMVERSGV
                     EACKAAVHNLLAQRVSGLIINYPLDDQDAIAVEAACTNVPALFLDVSDQTPINSIIFSH
                     EDGTRLGVEHLVALGHQQIALLAGPLSSVSARLRLAGWHKYLTRNQIQPIAEREGDWSA
                     MSGFQQTMQMLNEGIVPTAMLVANDQMALGAMRAITESGLRVGADISVVGYDDTEDSSC
                     YIPPLTTIKQDFRLLGQTSVDRLLQLSQGQAVKGNQLLPVSLVKRKTTLAPNTQTASPR
                     ALADSLMQLARQVSRLESGQ"
     primer_bind     6474..6493
                     /label=LacI-R
                     /note="LacI, reverse primer"
     promoter        complement(6513..6590)
                     /gene="lacI"
                     /label=lacI promoter
     primer_bind     6796..6815
                     /label=pBRrevBam
                     /note="pBR322 vectors, tet region, downstream of BamHI,
                     reverse primer"
ORIGIN
        1 taatacgact cactataggg gaattgtgag cggataacaa ttcccctcta gaaataattt
       61 tgtttaactt taagaaggag atataccatg catcatcatc atcatcacag cagcggcaga
      121 gaaaacttgt atttccaggg catggcggaa ggcggagcgg cggatctgga cacccagcgg
      181 tctgacatcg cgacgctgct caaaacctcg ctccggaaag gggacacctg gtacctagtc
      241 gatagtcgct ggttcaaaca gtggaaaaaa tatgttggct ttgacagttg ggacaaatac
      301 cagatgggag atcaaaatgt gtatcctgga cccattgata actctggact tctcaaagat
      361 ggtgatgccc agtcacttaa ggaacacctt attgatgaat tggattacat actgttgcca
      421 actgaaggtt ggaataaact tgtcagctgg tacacattga tggaaggtca agagccaata
      481 gcacgaaagg tggttgaaca gggtatgttt gtaaagcact gcaaagtaga agtatatctc
      541 acagaattga agctatgtga aaatggaaac atgaataatg ttgtaactcg aagatttagc
      601 aaagctgaca caatagatac aattgaaaag gaaataagaa aaatcttcag tattccagat
      661 gaaaaggaga ccagattgtg gaacaaatac atgagtaaca catttgaacc actgaataaa
      721 ccagacagca ccattcagga tgctggttta taccaaggac aggtattagt gatagaacag
      781 aaaaatgaag atggaacatg gccaaggggt tgactcgacg gaggaataat catatgtcag
      841 taattcagaa ctataacaaa gcactacagc agctggagaa atataaaccc tatgaagaag
      901 cactgttgca ggcagaggca ccaaggctgg cagaatatca agcatatatc gattttgaga
      961 tgaaaattgg cgatcctgct cgcattcagt tgatctttga gcgcgccctg gtcgagaact
     1021 gccttgtccc agacttatgg atccgttaca gtcagtacct agatcgacaa ctgaaagtaa
     1081 aggatttggt tttatctgta cataaccgcg ctattagaaa ctgcccctgg acagttgcct
     1141 tatggagtcg gtacctcttg gccatggaga gacatggagt tgatcatcaa gtaatttctg
     1201 taaccttcga gaaagctttg aatgccggct tcatccaggc cactgattat gtggagattt
     1261 ggcaggcata ccttgattac ctgaggagaa gggttgattt caaacaagac tccagtaaag
     1321 agctggagga gttgagggcc gcctttactc gtgccttgga gtatctgaag caggaggtgg
     1381 aagagcgttt caatgagagt ggtgatccaa gctgcgtgat tatgcagaac tgggctagga
     1441 ttgaggctcg actgtgcaat aacatgcaga aagctcggga actctgggat agcatcatga
     1501 ccagaggaaa tgccaagtac gccaacatgt ggctagagta ttacaacctg gaaagagctc
     1561 atggtgacac ccagcactgc cggaaggctc tgcaccgggc cgtccagtgc accagtgact
     1621 acccagagca cgtctgcgaa gtgttactca ccatggagag gacagaaggt tctttagaag
     1681 attgggatat agctgttcag aaaactgaaa cccgattagc tcgtgtcaat gagtgatgac
     1741 gaagcttgcg gccgcactcg agcaccacca ccaccaccac tgagatccgg ctgctaacaa
     1801 agcccgaaag gaagctgagt tggctgctgc caccgctgag caataactag cataacccct
     1861 tggggcctct aaacgggtct tgaggggttt tttgctgaaa ggaggaacta tatccggatt
     1921 ggcgaatggg nnnnnnnnnn nnnnnnnnnn nnnnnnnnnn nnnnnnnnnn nnnnnnnnnn
     1981 nnnnnnnnnn nnnnnnnnnn nnnnnnnnnn nnnnnnnnnn nnnnnnnnnn nnnnnnnnnn
     2041 nnnnnnnnnn nnnncnnnnn nnnnnnnnnn nnnnnnnnnn nnnnnnnnnn nnnnnnnnnn
     2101 nnnnnnnnnn nnnnnnnnnn nnnnnnnnnn nnnnnnnnnn nnnnnnannn nnnnnnnnnn
     2161 nnnnnnnnnn nnnnnnnnnn nnnnnnnnnn nnnnnncctt tgacgttgga gtccacgttc
     2221 tttnnnnnnn nnnnnnnnnn nnnnnnnnnn nnnnnnnnnn accctatctc ggtctattct
     2281 tttgatttat aagggatttt gccgatttcg gcctattggt taaaaaatga gctgatttaa
     2341 caaaaattta acgcgaattt taacaaaata ttaacgctta caatttaggt ggcacttttc
     2401 ggggaaatgt gcgcggaacc cctatttgtt tatttttcta aatacattca aatatgtatc
     2461 cgctcatgaa ttaattctta gaaaaactca tcgagcatca aatgaaactg caatttattc
     2521 atatcaggat tatcaatacc atatttttga aaaagccgtt tctgtaatga aggagaaaac
     2581 tcaccgaggc agttccatag gatggcaaga tcctggtatc ggtctgcgat tccgactcgt
     2641 ccaacatcaa tacaacctat taatttcccc tcgtcaaaaa taaggttatc aagtgagaaa
     2701 tcaccatgag tgacgactga atccggtgag aatggcaaaa gtttatgcat ttctttccag
     2761 acttgttcaa caggccagcc attacgctcg tcatcaaaat cactcgcatc aaccaaaccg
     2821 ttattcattc gtgattgcgc ctgagcgaga cgaaatacgc gatcgctgtt aaaaggacaa
     2881 ttacaaacag gaatcgaatg caaccggcgc aggaacactg ccagcgcatc aacaatattt
     2941 tcacctgaat caggatattc ttctaatacc tggaatgctg ttttcccggg gatcgcagtg
     3001 gtgagtaacc atgcatcatc aggagtacgg ataaaatgct tgatggtcgg aagaggcata
     3061 aattccgtca gccagtttag tctgaccatc tcatctgtaa catcattggc aacgctacct
     3121 ttgccatgtt tcagaaacaa ctctggcgca tcgggcttcc catacaatcg atagattgtc
     3181 gcacctgatt gcccgacatt atcgcgagcc catttatacc catataaatc agcatccatg
     3241 ttggaattta atcgcggcct agagcaagac gtttcccgtt gaatatggct cataacaccc
     3301 cttgtattac tgtttatgta agcagacagt tttattgttc atgaccaaaa tcccttaacg
     3361 tgagttttcg ttccactgag cgtcagaccc cgtagaaaag atcaaaggat cttcttgaga
     3421 tccttttttt ctgcgcgtaa tctgctgctt gcaaacaaaa aaaccaccgc taccagcggt
     3481 ggtttgtttg ccggatcaag agctaccaac tctttttccg aaggtaactg gcttcagcag
     3541 agcgcagata ccaaatactg tccttctagt gtagccgtag ttaggccacc acttcaagaa
     3601 ctctgtagca ccgcctacat acctcgctct gctaatcctg ttaccagtgg ctgctgccag
     3661 tggcgataag tcgtgtctta ccgggttgga ctcaagacga tagttaccgg ataaggcgca
     3721 gcggtcgggc tgaacggggg gttcgtgcac acagcccagc ttggagcgaa cgacctacac
     3781 cgaactgaga tacctacagc gtgagctatg agaaagcgcc acgcttcccg aagggagaaa
     3841 ggcggacagg tatccggtaa gcggcagggt cggaacagga gagcgcacga gggagcttcc
     3901 agggggaaac gcctggtatc tttatagtcc tgtcgggttt cgccacctct gacttgagcg
     3961 tcgatttttg tgatgctcgt caggggggcg gagcctatgg aaaaacgcca gcaacgcggc
     4021 ctttttacgg ttcctggcct tttgctggcc ttttgctcac atgttctttc ctgcgttatc
     4081 ccctgattct gtggataacc gtattaccgc ctttgagtga gctgataccg ctcgccgcag
     4141 ccgaacgacc gagcgcagcg agtcagtgag cgaggaagcg gaagagcgcc tgatgcggta
     4201 ttttctcctt acgcatctgt gcggtatttc acaccgcaat ggtgcactct cagtacaatc
     4261 tgctctgatg ccgcatagtt aagccagtat acactccgct atcgctacgt gactgggtca
     4321 tggctgcgcc ccgacacccg ccaacacccg ctgacgcgcc ctgacgggct tgtctgctcc
     4381 cggcatccgc ttacagacaa gctgtgaccg tctccgggag ctgcatgtgt cagaggtttt
     4441 caccgtcatc accgaaacgc gcgaggcagc tgcggtaaag ctcatcagcg tggtcgtgaa
     4501 gcgattcaca gatgtctgcc tgttcatccg cgtccagctc gttgagtttc tccagaagcg
     4561 ttaatgtctg gcttctgata aagcgggcca tgttaagggc ggttttttcc tgtttggtca
     4621 ctgatgcctc cgtgtaaggg ggatttctgt tcatgggggt aatgataccg atgaaacgag
     4681 agaggatgct cacgatacgg gttactgatg atgaacatgc ccggttactg gaacgttgtg
     4741 agggtaaaca actggcggta tggatgcggc gggaccagag aaaaatcact cagggtcaat
     4801 gccagcgctt cgttaataca gatgtaggtg ttccacaggg tagccagcag catcctgcga
     4861 tgcagatccg gaacataatg gtgcagggcg ctgacttccg cgtttccaga ctttacgaaa
     4921 cacggaaacc gaagaccatt catgttgttg ctcaggtcgc agacgttttg cagcagcagt
     4981 cgcttcacgt tcgctcgcgt atcggtgatt cattctgcta accagtaagg caaccccgcc
     5041 agcctagccg ggtcctcaac gacaggagca cgatcatgcg cacccgtggg gccgccatgc
     5101 cggcgataat ggcctgcttc tcgccgaaac gtttggtggc gggaccagtg acgaaggctt
     5161 gagcgagggc gtgcaagatt ccgaataccg caagcgacag gccgatcatc gtcgcgctcc
     5221 agcgaaagcg gtcctcgccg aaaatgaccc agagcgctgc cggcacctgt cctacgagtt
     5281 gcatgataaa gaagacagtc ataagtgcgg cgacgatagt catgccccgc gcccaccgga
     5341 aggagctgac tgggttgaag gctctcaagg gcatcggtcg agatcccggt gcctaatgag
     5401 tgagctaact tacattaatt gcgttgcgct cactgcccgc tttccagtcg ggaaacctgt
     5461 cgtgccagct gcattaatga atcggccaac gcgcggggag aggcggtttg cgtattgggc
     5521 gccagggtgg tttttctttt caccagtgag acgggcaaca gctgattgcc cttcaccgcc
     5581 tggccctgag agagttgcag caagcggtcc acgctggttt gccccagcag gcgaaaatcc
     5641 tgtttgatgg tggttaacgg cgggatataa catgagctgt cttcggtatc gtcgtatccc
     5701 actaccgaga tatccgcacc aacgcgcagc ccggactcgg taatggcgcg cattgcgccc
     5761 agcgccatct gatcgttggc aaccagcatc gcagtgggaa cgatgccctc attcagcatt
     5821 tgcatggttt gttgaaaacc ggacatggca ctccagtcgc cttcccgttc cgctatcggc
     5881 tgaatttgat tgcgagtgag atatttatgc cagccagcca gacgcagacg cgccgagaca
     5941 gaacttaatg ggcccgctaa cagcgcgatt tgctggtgac ccaatgcgac cagatgctcc
     6001 acgcccagtc gcgtaccgtc ttcatgggag aaaataatac tgttgatggg tgtctggtca
     6061 gagacatcaa gaaataacgc cggaacatta gtgcaggcag cttccacagc aatggcatcc
     6121 tggtcatcca gcggatagtt aatgatcagc ccactgacgc gttgcgcgag aagattgtgc
     6181 accgccgctt tacaggcttc gacgccgctt cgttctacca tcgacaccac cacgctggca
     6241 cccagttgat cggcgcgaga tttaatcgcc gcgacaattt gcgacggcgc gtgcagggcc
     6301 agactggagg tggcaacgcc aatcagcaac gactgtttgc ccgccagttg ttgtgccacg
     6361 cggttgggaa tgtaattcag ctccgccatc gccgcttcca ctttttcccg cgttttcgca
     6421 gaaacgtggc tggcctggtt caccacgcgg gaaacggtct gataagagac accggcatac
     6481 tctgcgacat cgtataacgt tactggtttc acattcacca ccctgaattg actctcttcc
     6541 gggcgctatc atgccatacc gcgaaaggtt ttgcgccatt cgatggtgtc cgggatctcg
     6601 acgctctccc ttatgcgact cctgcattag gaagcagccc agtagtaggt tgaggccgtt
     6661 gagcaccgcc gccgcaagga atggtgcatg caaggagatg gcgcccaaca gtcccccggc
     6721 cacggggcct gccaccatac ccacgccgaa acaagcgctc atgagcccga agtggcgagc
     6781 ccgatcttcc ccatcggtga tgtcggcgat ataggcgcca gcaaccgcac ctgtggcgcc
     6841 ggtgatgccg gccacgatgc gtccggcgta gaggatcgag atctcgatcc cgcgaaat
//
