>Addgene plasmid #101880 | 5JJW (USP15_SART3) | depositor partial sequence | sequence record 192807 | insert
ATGGCGGAAGGCGGAGCGGCGGATCTGGACACCCAGCGGTCTGACATCGCGACGCTGCTCAAAACCTCGC
TCCGGAAAGGGGACACCTGGTACCTAGTCGATAGTCGCTGGTTCAAACAGTGGAAAAAATATGTTGGCTT
TGACAGTTGGGACAAATACCAGATGGGAGATCAAAATGTGTATCCTGGACCCATTGATAACTCTGGACTT
CTCAAAGATGGTGATGCCCAGTCACTTAAGGAACACCTTATTGATGAATTGGATTACATACTGTTGCCAA
CTGAAGGTTGGAATAAACTTGTCAGCTGGTACACATTGATGGAAGGTCAAGAGCCAATAGCACGAAAGGT
GGTTGAACAGGGTATGTTTGTAAAGCACTGCAAAGTAGAAGTATATCTCACAGAATTGAAGCTATGTGAA
AATGGAAACATGAATAATGTTGTAACTCGAAGATTTAGCAAAGCTGACACAATAGATACAATTGAAAAGG
AAATAAGAAAAATCTTCAGTATTCCAGATGAAAAGGAGACCAGATTGTGGAACAAATACATGAGTAACAC
ATTTGAACCACTGAATAAACCAGACAGCACCATTCAGGATGCTGGTTTATACCAAGGACAGGTATTAGTG
ATAGAACAGAAAAATGAAGATGGAACATGGCCAAGGGGTTGACTCGACGGAGGAATAATCATATGTCAGT
AATTCAGAACTATAACAAAGCACTACAGCAGCTGGAGAAATATAAACCCTATGAAGAAGCACTGTTGCAG
GCAGAGGCACCAAGGCTGGCAGAATATCAAGCATATATCGATTTTGAGATGAAAATTGGCGATCCTGCTC
GCATTCAGTTGATCTTTGAGCGCGCCCTGGTCGAGAACTGCCTTGTCCCAGACTTATGGATCCGTTACAG
TCAGTACCTAGATCGACAACTGAAAGTAAAGGATTTGGTTTTATCTGTACATAACCGCGCTATTAGAAAC
TGCCCCTGGACAGTTGCCTTATGGAGTCGGTACCTCTTGGCCATGGAGAGACATGGAGTTGATCATCAAG
TAATTTCTGTAACCTTCGAGAAAGCTTTGAATGCCGGCTTCATCCAGGCCACTGATTATGTGGAGATTTG
GCAGGCATACCTTGATTACCTGAGGAGAAGGGTTGATTTCAAACAAGACTCCAGTAAAGAGCTGGAGGAG
TTGAGGGCCGCCTTTACTCGTGCCTTGGAGTATCTGAAGCAGGAGGTGGAAGAGCGTTTCAATGAGAGTG
GTGATCCAAGCTGCGTGATTATGCAGAACTGGGCTAGGATTGAGGCTCGACTGTGCAATAACATGCAGAA
AGCTCGGGAACTCTGGGATAGCATCATGACCAGAGGAAATGCCAAGTACGCCAACATGTGGCTAGAGTAT
TACAACCTGGAAAGAGCTCATGGTGACACCCAGCACTGCCGGAAGGCTCTGCACCGGGCCGTCCAGTGCA
CCAGTGACTACCCAGAGCACGTCTGCGAAGTGTTACTCACCATGGAGAGGACAGAAGGTTCTTTAGAAGA
TTGGGATATAGCTGTTCAGAAAACTGAAACCCGATTAGCTCGTGTCAATGAG
